>Addgene plasmid #240158 | pSMT3-fecB | addgene full sequence | sequence record 478128 | Addgene NGS Result
AGCTTCCGATGCCGGTGTTGGCGCCGGTGACCACAACGACGCGCCCGCTTTGATCGGGGGACGTCTGCGG
CCGACCATTTACGGGTCTTGTTGTCGTTGGCGGTCATGGGCCGAACATACTCACCCGGATCGGAGGGCCG
AGGTCACGGTCGAACGAGGGGCATGACCCGGTGCGGGGCTTCTTGCACTCGGCATAGGCGAGTGCTAAGA
ATAACGTTGGCACTCGCGACCGGTGAGTGCTAGGTCGGGACGGTGAGGCCAGGCCCGTCGTCGCTGCGAG
TGGCAGCGAGGACAACTTGAGCCGTCCGTCGCGGGCACTGCGCCCGGCCAGCGTAAGTAGCGGGGTTGCC
GTCACCCGGTGACCCCCGTTTCATCCCCGATCCGGAGGAATCACGCTAGCGTGCAATTCGGCCGGATGCG
ACTGGGTCTGGTCGCGGTATCTCTGAGTGTCGCAATCGTGATGTGCTCCGGTTGCGGGTCAAACCAACCC
GCCACCAAAGCGTCGCGTTCGGTGACCACTCCTACCACCCAGATCGCGGGCGCCGGGGTGCTGGGCAACG
ACCGCAAGGCCGATGAGTCGTGCGCGCGCGAGGCGGCCGCACCCGACCCGGGGCCGGCAACCCGCCCGGC
GCACAACGCCGCGGGCGTCACCCCGGATGTCGCCCAGATCTCCGCCGAACCGCAGCGCATCGTGGTGCTC
TCCGGCGACCAGCTCGACGCGCTGTGTGCGCTGGGACTGCAATCCCGGGTGGTCGGTGCCGCCTTCCCGG
ACGGTTCCAATAGCCAGCCCTCCTACCTCGGCACCGCCGTGCACGACCTGCCGGGGGTCGGCAGCCGGAC
CGCACCGGATCTGAAGGCGATCGATGCGGCCCACCCGGATCTGATCCTGGGCTCAGAAGCGCTGACACCG
AATTTGTATGCGCAGTTGGCGGCGATCGCCCCCACCGTGTTCACGGCGGCACCGGGGGCGGCGTGGGAGG
ACAATCTGCGCGGCGTCGGGGCCGCGACCGCCCGCAGCGCCGCGGTCGAGGAGCTGCTCAGCGGATTCAC
CCAGCGAGCCAGACAGGTGGGGACCAAACATGACGCAACCCATTTCCAAGCGTCGATCGTCCAGCTGACC
CGCGACAGCATGCGGATCTATGGGTCCCGCAACTTTGCGGCCAGTGTGCTCGCCGCGGTCGGGGTGGATC
GGCCCGCGTCGCAGCGGTTCACCGACAAGCCTTATCTCGAGATGGGCACCACCGACGCCGAACTTGCCAA
GGGACCGGACTTTTCGGCCGCTGACGCCGACATCATCTACGTGTCCTGCGCCTCCCCCGCGGCCGCCGAA
CGAGCCGCTACCGTGCTGGACAGCGGTCCGTGGCGCAAGCTGTCCGCCAACCACGACAACCGGGTCCTGA
TCGTCAACGACGAGATATGGCAGACGGGTGAGGGTTTAGTCGCCGCTCGGGGCATTGTCGATGACCTGCG
CTGGGTGAACGCACCGATCAACTGATCTAGAGCGGCCGCCACCGCGGTGCGAGCCAGATCTGGTAATCAT
GTCATAGCTGTTTCCTGTGTGAAATTGTTATCCGCTCACAATTCCACACAACATACGAGCCGGAAGCATA
AAGTGTAAAGCCTGGGGTGCCTAATGAGTGAGCTAACTCACATTAATTGCGTTGCGCTCACTGCCCGCTT
TCCAGTCGGGAAACCTGTCGTGCCAGCTGCATTAATGAATCGGCCAACGCGCGGGGAGAGGCGGTTTGCG
TATTGGGCGCTCTTCCGCTTCCTCGCTCACTGACTCGCTGCGCTCGGTCGTTCGGCTGCGGCGAGCGGTA
TCAGCTCACTCAAAGGCGGTAATACGGTTATCCACAGAATCAGGGGATAACGCAGGAAAGAACATGTGAG
CAAAAGGCCAGCAAAAGGCCAGGAACCGTAAAAAGGCCGCGTTGCTGGCGTTTTTCCATAGGCTCCGCCC
CCCTGACGAGCATCACAAAAATCGACGCTCAAGTCAGAGGTGGCGAAACCCGACAGGACTATAAAGATAC
CAGGCGTTTCCCCCTGGAAGCTCCCTCGTGCGCTCTCCTGTTCCGACCCTGCCGCTTACCGGATACCTGT
CCGCCTTTCTCCCTTCGGGAAGCGTGGCGCTTTCTCATAGCTCACGCTGTAGGTATCTCAGTTCGGTGTA
GGTCGTTCGCTCCAAGCTGGGCTGTGTGCACGAACCCCCCGTTCAGCCCGACCGCTGCGCCTTATCCGGT
AACTATCGTCTTGAGTCCAACCCGGTAAGACACGACTTATCGCCACTGGCAGCAGCCACTGGTAACAGGA
TTAGCAGAGCGAGGTATGTAGGCGGTGCTACAGAGTTCTTGAAGTGGTGGCCTAACTACGGCTACACTAG
AAGAACAGTATTTGGTATCTGCGCTCTGCTGAAGCCAGTTACCTTCGGAAAAAGAGTTGGTAGCTCTTGA
TCCGGCAAACAAACCACCGCTGGTAGCGGTGGTTTTTTTGTTTGCAAGCAGCAGATTACGCGCAGAAAAA
AAGGATCTCAAGAAGATCCTTTGATCTTTTCTACGGGGTCTGACGCTCAGTGGAACGAAAACTCACGTTA
AGGGATTTTGGTCATGAGATTATCAAAAAGGATCTTCACCTAGATCCTTTTAAATTAAAAATGAAGTTTT
AAATCAATCTAAAGTATATATGAGTAAACTTGGTCTGACAGTTACCAATGCTTAATCAGTGAGGCACCTA
TCTCAGCGATCTGTCTATTTCGTTCATCCATAGTTGCCTGACTCCCCGACGTGGCCGACCAGCCCGTCAT
CGTCAACGCCTGATCCGCGGTGCGGACAGGCCGTGTCGCGACCGGCCGTGCGGAATTAAGCCGGCCCGTA
CCCTGTGAATAGAGGTCCGCTGTGACACAAGAATCCCTGTTACTTCTCGACCGTATTGATTCGGATGATT
CCTACGCGAGCCTGCGGAACGACCAGGAATTCTGGGAGCCGCTGGCCCGCCGAGCCCTGGAGGAGCTCGG
GCTGCCGGTGCCGCCGGTGCTGCGGGTGCCCGGCGAGAGCACCAACCCCGTACTGGTCGGCGAGCCCGGC
CCGGTGATCAAGCTGTTCGGCGAGCACTGGTGCGGTCCGGAGAGCCTCGCGTCGGAGTCGGAGGCGTACG
CGGTCCTGGCGGACGCCCCGGTGCCGGTGCCCCGCCTCCTCGGCCGCGGCGAGCTGCGGCCCGGCACCGG
AGCCTGGCCGTGGCCCTACCTGGTGATGAGCCGGATGACCGGCACCACCTGGCGGTCCGCGATGGACGGC
ACGACCGACCGGAACGCGCTGCTCGCCCTGGCCCGCGAACTCGGCCGGGTGCTCGGCCGGCTGCACAGGG
TGCCGCTGACCGGGAACACCGTGCTCACCCCCCATTCCGAGGTCTTCCCGGAACTGCTGCGGGAACGCCG
CGCGGCGACCGTCGAGGACCACCGCGGGTGGGGCTACCTCTCGCCCCGGCTGCTGGACCGCCTGGAGGAC
TGGCTGCCGGACGTGGACACGCTGCTGGCCGGCCGCGAACCCCGGTTCGTCCACGGCGACCTGCACGGGA
CCAACATCTTCGTGGACCTGGCCGCGACCGAGGTCACCGGGATCGTCGACTTCACCGACGTCTATGCGGG
AGACTCCCGCTACAGCCTGGTGCAACTGCATCTCAACGCCTTCCGGGGCGACCGCGAGATCCTGGCCGCG
CTGCTCGACGGGGCGCAGTGGAAGCGGACCGAGGACTTCGCCCGCGAACTGCTCGCCTTCACCTTCCTGC
ACGACTTCGAGGTGTTCGAGGAGACCCCGCTGGATCTCTCCGGCTTCACCGATCCGGAGGAACTGGCGCA
GTTCCTCTGGGGGCCGCCGGACACCGCCCCCGGCGCCTGACGCCCCGGGCCGCCCGGCGCCGCCCCCGGC
CCCCGGCGGCCGCCGGGCGGAGCCCCGCCCGGCGGCCCGGGAGCCCCGGGCCCGCGCCGAAGCCCGCTGC
TGCGAGCCCGGAGCGGGCCGGCCGACGGCGGTGCGGGCCCGGCGGCGGACGCTCAGCAGCGGCGGGCGTG
AAAGGCCCTGGCATCCTCGATCATCTCCTCCAGGGTGGGTCGGCCGGGCTTCCATCCCAGCTCGGCAAGG
ATCAACGAGGACAGTCGCACGACGAAGTTCTTCTGGATCGCGCCCGTGCTGGAAGCACTCAACCTCGAAG
CGTGTGGTTGCGGAGCCATCTAGCAACCACACGAAACATGCGCAACGAACCGCGCAACGAACAACGCCTA
GAACTGGCCCTAGATGAGCTGACTCGTATCGTTGGTAAACCTAGTTTGACCAGCATGTTTTAACTACGTT
CGGTGAGCTGTCAACGGGGCCTGTAACGGCACAACGAACCGTGCAACGAGAGTGGCCACGGATGCCACCA
CAGGCACTACAACGGAGTTCGCCACGTACATCACCACAACCACCGATTCTGGCGGTGAGCTCCCCGATAT
TCAGCGGAAATGGCTTGGTATCGACCAAGATTCGTAGAACCCCGTCTCGTCTGGCTGGTATTCAAAACGG
GCGCAACGAAACACGCAACGAGACAGGCATGGCCCAAACCAGAAAACTAGCGTCTACCAGGACTTTTACC
TGTCCGACCCGTTGCAACGGAACCCCCCACGGAACCCCCGCGACACCCGCTCCCCAATTGCGTTAGAACA
GCGGTGGATTGTCGGCTTCGTTGTGGGCCTTTTGAGCCGCTTCCTGTTCTGCCGCACGCTCTTTCCTCGC
CCGATAGCCGAGTCGCTTAACGGTGTCCAGATGCAGCCCGAAATGTTTGGCCGTTTGCGGCCAAGAGTGG
CCCTCGTCGTCGTGATAGGCGCGGATGCGTTCGCGGCGTGCAGCCTGCTCGGCGAGCCACTCGCTGCGTT
CCTGCGCCACGAGCCGGACGACGTGGCGTTCGGATAGTCCGGTGATTCGAGCGCCTTCGGCGGCGGTCAC
GCGCCGCTTTTTGCGGACAGTCGGCTGCCGGTTGTAGCCGTCGCTGTAGCCGTCGCTCATAGCAATGCCT
CCATGGCTGACGCGGACTTTGCGCGCCGCGCAACTGTGCTCGCCGCCGTGCGCGCTGCTGCGCCCTTCCG
CGAGATGGCCGACTGGCGCGCACTGAGTGTGGCCTCGTAGACCACGATCCCGTCCGCCCAAATGCGCGAC
TTGGTTGTGATCCAACGCCAAATGCTGTTGGCGATGGCGCGGACCTCGCTGTCCGGTAGCGGTCCGGGAC
ACACGTCGTTGCACGGGAATTCGGCGTTTCGCGCGTGGCACTCGGCATAGATCGCGCGGCCGAGTCCGTC
CACGTTCCGGGTCGGCAGGTAGATCCGCATGAGGGCGGGACGATAGGCCCACAACCTGACGGAATCGAAC
AGTGCGCAATTCCGCCCTAGCGGCGTCGGAGCCGCTTTGTACGTGGTCTGCTGACGCCAGCGCGGCGGTG
GCATGTTCGCGCCGAGCTCGGCCTCGATGTGGCTGAGTGTGTAGAGATCTGAGTGGAGCCATTCCGTTTC
CCAGGCGATGTGGCCGGGGTTTTTGGTCATGAGGCCTGAGTAACTGCGGTCGCCGTCGACGGCGCGCCGA
AGGCCTTCGGCGCACGCCGCCATGTATGCGAGCGGCTTACGCCGCGCGTATTCGGTGCGTGGAACAGGGG
CGTTGAGTGCCCACACTGCGTGTGCGTGGCCGTTGGCGCGATTGCCCACGATCGCGTTGGGCAGCGGATG
GGACCCCCGGGCGCTGAGCGCTCGGAGCGCTGCGTCTGGATGGTCTACGTCCACGACCAGCAGGTTTGCC
AGCGCTGTTGGGTTCGCCTCGATGTACCGGCGGCCTAGGGCCGACGCGCGGCTTTGGCGGTAGATCCCCT
CGAGCAGATCGTCGCTTGCCAGCGGCCAGTACGGCAGCCAGAGCTGCTCAAATTCGTCGGCGACGTGGCT
CACGCTTGGTAGTAGACCACGATTAATCACCGGTGTATGGTCCGACACGAGCTCCAAGTCAGATATTTCG
CTGAGGGGCCACCCCACAACTGCACACTCCCCCGCTCTCCCGTCGAGCCCTGGTGGTGGAACACCAGCGA
CAGCCGAGCACCCCCAACCACCTGTACCAACCAGGAGGAACACATGCGTCGTTTCGAGGACGTTTCCGGG
CCGCTGAGAGCCGCTGTGGCGGCCGTACACGCCGCCTTAGACCCGTTAGACCCCCTGCCGCCTGAATGCG
CGGGTACGAGCCACACAGCGCCCGAACTTACGGAGCTGGTGGGCTCACCTGGCTTTATGGCGTACGAATC
GGCTGTGTGCGACCTGTTGGGCGAGGTGAGGTACGCGCTACTCACGCTGGCAAGGGCGACAGAGCCGCCC
CACCGAGCCCGCACGGCCGCGCGCGGTGTCAACAACCGGGTGAGTCGTGCACACCAGCAGGTGTTCGAGG
CTTGGCTCGAAGTGCAGGACATCGTGGCGAACGCCGCCCGATGAGCCGCGCCTTACGCTGGCTGCCAGCC
GTTCGCGGGCTGGTTGGTGCAGCGCGTCGAGCGGTTAGAGGCCCTGCGGTGTTCCACCACCGCAGGGCCT
CGCCCTTTTTAAGGCTGAATTTGCTTGTCTCCGAATCCAACTGGCTTGTCCAAGGGTGTATCTACGCTTA
ATCCAAAGTTCAAACGAGGGGATTACACATGACCAACTTCGATAACGTTCTCGGCTCGATGATCCCCGGG
GGCCCCCCCTCGAGGTCGACGGTATCGATA
Features (pLannotate 1.2.2; 9 found; start..end, strand, type, name):
   1496..1519    -  misc_feature   MCS (fragment): pBluescript multiple cloning site
   1565..1581    -  protein_bind   lac operator: The lac repressor binds to the lac operator to inhibit transcription in E. coli. This inhibition can be relieved by adding lactose or isopropyl-β-D-thiogalactopyranoside (IPTG). lac repressor encoded by lacI
   1589..1619    -  promoter       lac promoter: promoter for the E. coli lac operon
   1634..1655    -  protein_bind   CAP binding site: CAP binding activates transcription in the presence of cAMP. E. coli catabolite activator protein
   1668..1760    -  CDS            lacI (fragment): lac repressor; lacI; The lac repressor binds to the lac operator to inhibit transcription in E. coli. This inhibition can be relieved by adding lactose or isopropyl-β-D-thiogalactopyranoside (IPTG).
   1943..2531    -  rep_origin     ori: high-copy-number ColE1/pMB1/pBR322/pUC origin of replication
   2703..2783    -  CDS            bla(M) (fragment): β-lactamase lacking the signal sequence; bla(M); allows cytosolic expression of β-lactamase
   2895..3887    +  CDS            hyg: KHYB_STRHY - Experimental evidence at protein level: Swiss-Prot protein existence level 1. The aminoglycoside phosphotransferases achieve inactivation of their antibiotic substrates by phosphorylation. From Streptomyces hygroscopicus.
   6720..5       -  misc_feature   MCS (fragment) (across the origin): pBluescript multiple cloning site
