[The description below was written by a language model from this plasmid's Addgene catalogue record and pLannotate feature annotations shown in this document.]
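Description:
pSMT3-fecB is a bacterial expression plasmid built on the pSMT3 backbone and intended to express the lipoprotein FecB (MMAR_1650) of Mycobacterium marinum in mycobacteria. The insert of about 1.1 kb is placed under the HSP60 promoter, a strong promoter widely used for constitutive expression in mycobacterial hosts. The catalogue lists a total size of 6,779 bp, while the sequenced record is 6,750 nt, a small discrepancy that the record does not explain. No epitope tag or reporter is recorded.

The automated feature table covers only part of the plasmid. It identifies a high-copy ColE1/pUC-type origin for propagation in E. coli and a hygromycin phosphotransferase gene from Streptomyces hygroscopicus, which provides the hygromycin selection given in the catalogue and is a marker usable in both E. coli and mycobacteria. The other annotations are cloning-vector remnants: fragments of a pBluescript-type multiple cloning site, a lac promoter with its operator and CAP binding site, and short fragments of lacI and β-lactamase that are unlikely to be functional. The fecB coding sequence, the HSP60 promoter and any mycobacterial replication origin are not annotated. They presumably lie in the large unannotated regions, but the table does not confirm this, and the record does not state how the plasmid is maintained in mycobacteria.

The associated publication concerns the roles of the lipoproteins LpqZ and FecB in mycobacterial cell envelope biogenesis, so the construct fits use in expressing FecB in mycobacterial strains, for example in complementation or overexpression experiments. The record itself states only the expression purpose.
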