Addgene plasmid #240158: pSMT3-fecB
Purpose: expresses FecB of M. marinum in mycobacteria
Depositing lab: Wilbert Bitter. Depositing organization: Vrije Universiteit Amsterdam. Publication: A new role for lipoproteins LpqZ and FecB in orchestrating mycobacterial cell envelope biogenesis. Lissner R, Franklin A, Benedict ST, Charitou V, Speer A, Knol J, Jimenez C, Moynihan PJ, Nejentsev S, Kuijl C, Bitter W. mBio. 2025 Dec 12:e0211925. doi: 10.1128/mbio.02119-25. PubMed 41384969.
Backbone
  Vector backbone: pSMT3
  Total vector size (bp): 6779
  Vector type: Bacterial Expression
Growth in bacteria
  Bacterial resistance: Hygromycin, 200 μg/mL
  Growth temperature: 37°C
  Growth strain: DH5alpha
  Copy number: Unknown
Gene/Insert
  Gene/Insert name: fecB (MMAR_1650)
  Species: Mycobacterium marinum
  Insert size (bp): 1095
  Promoter: HSP60
  Cloning method: Other
  Sequencing primers: 5′ CACAACGACGCGCCCGCTTTG
Terms and licenses: Academic/Nonprofit Terms; Industry Terms: Not Available to Industry
How to cite: pSMT3-fecB was a gift from Wilbert Bitter (Addgene plasmid # 240158 ; http://n2t.net/addgene:240158 ; RRID:Addgene_240158)
